>Addgene plasmid #220048 | pAN007 | addgene full sequence | sequence record 434404 | Addgene NGS Result
CATCTTGTTGGTCATGCGGCCCTGCTCGGGGGTGCCCTCTCCGCCGCCCACCAGCTCGAACTCCACGCCG
TTCAGGGTGCCGGTGATGCGGCACTCGATCTTGGCGGCGGGGGCAGAACCTCCTTATCCACCAGCGTAAT
CTGGAACATCGTATGGGTAACCTCCACCGCCCCCTTTATCGTCATCGTCTTTGTAGTCCATGGTGGCGGT
ACCGTCGACTGCAGAATTCGAAGCTTGAGCTCGAGATCTGAGTCCGGTAGCGCTAGCGGATCTGACGGTT
CACTAAACCAGCTCTGCTTATATAGACCTCCCACCGTACACGCCTACCGCCCATTTGCGTCAATGGGGCG
GAGTTGTTACGACATTTTGGAAAGTCCCGTTGATTTTGGTGCCAAAACAAACTCCCATTGACGTCAATGG
GGTGGAGACTTGGAAATCCCCGTGAGTCAAACCGCTATCCACGCCCATTGATGTACTGCCAAAACCGCAT
CACCATGGTAATAGCGATGACTAATACGTAGATGTACTGCCAAGTAGGAAAGTCCCATAAGGTCATGTAC
TGGGCATAATGCCAGGCGGGCCATTTACCGTCATTGACGTCAATAGGGGGCGTACTTGGCATATGATACA
CTTGATGTACTGCCAAGTGGGCAGTTTACCGTAAATACTCCACCCATTGACGTCAATGGAAAGTCCCTAT
TGGCGTTACTATGGGAACATACGTCATTATTGACGTCAATGGGCGGGGGTCGTTGGGCGGTCAGCCAGGC
GGGCCATTTACCGTAAGTTATGTAACGCGGAACTCCATATATGGGCTATGAACTAATGACCCCGTAATTG
ATTACTATTAATAACTAATGCATGGCGGTAATACGGTTATCCACAGAATCAGGGGATAACGCAGGAAAGA
ACATGTGAGCAAAAGGCCAGCAAAAGGCCAGGAACCGTAAAAAGGCCGCGTTGCTGGCGTTTTTCCATAG
GCTCCGCCCCCCTGACGAGCATCACAAAAATCGACGCTCAAGTCAGAGGTGGCGAAACCCGACAGGACTA
TAAAGATACCAGGCGTTTCCCCCTGGAAGCTCCCTCGTGCGCTCTCCTGTTCCGACCCTGCCGCTTACCG
GATACCTGTCCGCCTTTCTCCCTTCGGGAAGCGTGGCGCTTTCTCATAGCTCACGCTGTAGGTATCTCAG
TTCGGTGTAGGTCGTTCGCTCCAAGCTGGGCTGTGTGCACGAACCCCCCGTTCAGCCCGACCGCTGCGCC
TTATCCGGTAACTATCGTCTTGAGTCCAACCCGGTAAGACACGACTTATCGCCACTGGCAGCAGCCACTG
GTAACAGGATTAGCAGAGCGAGGTATGTAGGCGGTGCTACAGAGTTCTTGAAGTGGTGGCCTAACTACGG
CTACACTAGAAGAACAGTATTTGGTATCTGCGCTCTGCTGAAGCCAGTTACCTTCGGAAAAAGAGTTGGT
AGCTCTTGATCCGGCAAACAAACCACCGCTGGTAGCGGTGGTTTTTTTGTTTGCAAGCAGCAGATTACGC
GCAGAAAAAAAGGATCTCAAGAAGATCCTTTGATCTTTTCTACGGGGTCTGACGCTCAGTGGAACGAAAA
CTCACGTTAAGGGATTTTGGTCATGAGATTATCAAAAAGGATCTTCACCTAGATCCTTTTAAATTAAAAA
TGAAGTTTTAAATCAATCTAAAGTATATATGAGTAACCTGAGGCTATGGCAGGGCCTGCCGCCCCGACGT
TGGCTGCGAGCCCTGGGCCTTCACCCGAACTTGGGGGGTGGGGTGGGGAAAAGGAAGAAACGCGGGCGTA
TTGGCCCCAATGGGGTCTCGGTGGGGTATCGACAGAGTGCCAGCCCTGGGACCGAACCCCGCGTTTATGA
ACAAACGACCCAACACCGTGCGTTTTATTCTGTCTTTTTATTGCCGTCATAGCGCGGGTTCCTTCCGGTA
TTGTCTCCTTCCGTGTTTCAGTTAGCCTCCCCCTAGGGTGGGCGAAGAACTCCAGCATGAGATCCCCGCG
CTGGAGGATCATCCAGCCGGCGTCCCGGAAAACGATTCCGAAGCCCAACCTTTCATAGAAGGCGGCGGTG
GAATCGAAATCTCGTGATGGCAGGTTGGGCGTCGCTTGGTCGGTCATTTCGAACCCCAGAGTCCCGCTCA
GAAGAACTCGTCAAGAAGGCGATAGAAGGCGATGCGCTGCGAATCGGGAGCGGCGATACCGTAAAGCACG
AGGAAGCGGTCAGCCCATTCGCCGCCAAGCTCTTCAGCAATATCACGGGTAGCCAACGCTATGTCCTGAT
AGCGGTCCGCCACACCCAGCCGGCCACAGTCGATGAATCCAGAAAAGCGGCCATTTTCCACCATGATATT
CGGCAAGCAGGCATCGCCATGGGTCACGACGAGATCCTCGCCGTCGGGCATGCTCGCCTTGAGCCTGGCG
AACAGTTCGGCTGGCGCGAGCCCCTGATGCTCTTCGTCCAGATCATCCTGATCGACAAGACCGGCTTCCA
TCCGAGTACGTGCTCGCTCGATGCGATGTTTCGCTTGGTGGTCGAATGGGCAGGTAGCCGGATCAAGCGT
ATGCAGCCGCCGCATTGCATCAGCCATGATGGATACTTTCTCGGCAGGAGCAAGGTGAGATGACAGGAGA
TCCTGCCCCGGCACTTCGCCCAATAGCAGCCAGTCCCTTCCCGCTTCAGTGACAACGTCGAGCACAGCTG
CGCAAGGAACGCCCGTCGTGGCCAGCCACGATAGCCGCGCTGCCTCGTCTTGCAGTTCATTCAGGGCACC
GGACAGGTCGGTCTTGACAAAAAGAACCGGGCGCCCCTGCGCTGACAGCCGGAACACGGCGGCATCAGAG
CAGCCGATTGTCTGTTGTGCCCAGTCATAGCCGAATAGCCTCTCCACCCAAGCGGCCGGAGAACCTGCGT
GCAATCCATCTTGTTCAATCATGCGAAACGATCCTCATCCTGTCTCTTGATCGATCTTTGCAAAAGCCTA
GGCCTCCAAAAAAGCCTCCTCACTACTTCTGGAATAGCTCAGAGGCCGAGGCGGCCTCGGCCTCTGCATA
AATAAAAAAAATTAGTCAGCCATGGGGCGGAGAATGGGCGGAACTGGGCGGAGTTAGGGGCGGGATGGGC
GGAGTTAGGGGCGGGACTATGGTTGCTGACTAATTGAGATGCATGCTTTGCATACTTCTGCCTGCTGGGG
AGCCTGGGGACTTTCCACACCTGGTTGCTGACTAATTGAGATGCATGCTTTGCATACTTCTGCCTGCTGG
GGAGCCTGGGGACTTTCCACACCCTAACTGACACACATTCCACAGCTGGTTCTTTCCGCCTCAGGACTCT
TCCTTTTTCAATATTATTGAAGCATTTATCAGGGTTATTGTCTCATGAGCGGATACATATTTGAATGTAT
TTAGAAAAATAAACAAATAGGGGTTCCGCGCACATTTCCCCGAAAAGTGCCACCTG
[124 nt withheld, positions 3487-3610]
C
[91 nt withheld, positions 3612-3702]
A
[49 nt withheld, positions 3704-3752]
CCTTTGACGTTGGAGTCCACGTTCTTT
[37 nt withheld, positions 3780-3816]
ACCCTATCTCGGTCTATTCTTTTGATTTATAAGGGATTTTGCCGATTTCGGCCTATTGGTTAAAAAATGA
GCTGATTTAACAAAAATTTAACGCGAATTTTAACAAAATATTAACGCTTACAATTTACGCCTTAAGATAC
ATTGATGAGTTTGGACAAACCACAACTAGAATGCAGTGAAAAAAATGCTTTATTTGTGAAATTTGTGATG
CTATTGCTTTATTTGTAACCATTATAAGCTGCAATAAACAAGTTAACAACAACAATTGCATTCATTTTAT
GTTTCAGGTTCAGGGGGAGGTGTGGGAGGTTTTTTAAAGCAAGTAAAACCTCTACAAATGTGGTATGGCT
GATTATGATCTAGAGTCGCGGCCGCGATTACAATTTGGACTTTCCGCCCTTCTTGGCCTTTATGAGGATC
TCTCTGATTTTTCTTGCGTCGAGTTTTCCGGTAAGACCTTTCGGTACTTCGTCCACAAACACAACTCCTC
CGCGCAACTTTTTCGCGGTTGTTACTTGACTGGCGACGTAATCCACGATCTCTTTTTCCGTCATCGTCTT
TCCGTGCTCCAAAACAACAACGGCGGCGGGAAGTTCACCGGCGTCATCGTCGGGAAGACCTGCCACGCCC
GCGTCGAAGATGTTGGGGTGTTGTAACAATATCGACTCCAATTCAGCGGGGGCCACCTGGTATCCTTTGT
ATTTAATTAAAGACTTCAAGCGGTCAACTATGAAGAAGTGTTCGTCTTCGTCCCAGTAAGCTATGTCTCC
AGAATGTAGCCATCCATCCTTGTCAATCAAGGCGTTGGTCGCTTCCGGATTGTTTACATAACCGGACATA
ATCATAGGTCCTCTGACACATAATTCGCCTCTCTGATTAACGCCCAGCGTTTTCCCGGTATCCAGATCCA
CAACCTTCGCTTCAAAAAATGGAACAACTTTACCGACCGCGCCCGGTTTATCATCCCCCTCGGGTGTAAT
CAGAATAGCTGATGTAGTCTCAGTGAGCCCATATCCTTGTCGTATCCCTGGAAGATGGAAGCGTTTTGCA
ACCGCCTCCCCGACTTCTTTCGAAAGAGGTGCGCCCCCAGAAGCAATTTCGTGTAAATTAGATAAATCGT
ATTTGTCAATCAGAGTGCTTTTGGCGAAGAATGAAAATAGGGTTGGTACTAGCAACGCACTTTGAATTTT
GTAATCCTGAAGGGATCGTAAAAACAGCTCTTCTTCAAATCTATACATTAAGACGACTCGAAATCCACAT
ATCAAATATCCGAGTGTAGTAAACATTCCAAAACCGTGATGGAATGGAACAACACTTAAAATCGCAGTAT
CCGGAATGATTTGATTGCCAAAAATAGGATCTCTGGCATGCGAGAATCTGACGCAGGCAGTTCTATGCGG
AAGGGCCACACCCTTAGGTAACCCAGTAGATCCAGAGGAGTTCATTATCAGTGCAATTGTTTTGTCACGA
TCAAAGGACTCTGGTACAAAATCGTATTCATTAAAACCGGGAGGTAGATGAGATGTGACGAACGTGTACA
TCGACTGAAATCCCTGGTAATCCGTTTTAGAATCCATGATAATAATTTTCTGGATTATTGGTAATTTTTT
TTGCACGTTCAAAATTTTTTGCAACCCCTTTTTGGAAACAAACACTACGGTAGGCTGCGAAATGTTCATA
CTGTTGAGCAATTCACGTTCATTATAAATGTCGTTCGCGGGCGCAACTGCAACTCCGATAAATAACGCGC
CCAACACCGGCATAAAGAATTGAAGAGAGTTTTCACTGCATACGACGATTCTGTGATTTGTATTCAGCCC
ATATCGTTTCATAGCTTCTGCCAACCGAACGGACATTTCGAAGTATTCCGCGTACGTGATGTTCACCTCG
ATATGTGCATCTGTAAAAGCAATTGTTCCAGGAACCAGGGCGTATCTCTTCATAGCCTTATGCAGTTGCT
CTCCAGCGGTTCCATCCTCTAGTGGATAGAATGGCGCCGGGCCTTTCTTTATGTTTTTGGCGTCTTCCAT
ACCGGAAGGGCCGGGATTCTCCTCCACGTCACCGCATGTTAGAAGACTTCCTCTGCCCTCACCGGTCACA
TTGATCCTAGCAGAAGCACAGGCTGCAGGGTGACGGTCCATCCCGCTCTCCTGGGCACAAGACATGGGCA
GCGTGCCATCATCCTGCGCCGCCACCGCCGGCGGGAAGCCATGGCTGATATCTCGAGATCTGGCGAAGGC
GATGGGGGTCTTGAAGGCGTGCTGGTACTCCACGATGCCCAGCTCGGTGTTGCTGTGCAGCTCCTCCACG
CGGCGGAAGGCGAACATGGGGCCCCCGTTCTGCAGGATGCTGGGGTGGATGGCGCTCTTGAAGTGCATGT
GGCTGTCCACCACGAAGCTGTAGTAGCCGCCGTCGCGCAGGCTGAAGGTGCGGGCGAAGCTGCCCACCAG
CACGTTATCGCCCATGGGGTGCAGGTGCTCCACGGTGGCGTTGCTGCGGATGATCTTGTCGGTGAAGATC
ACGCTGTCCTCGGGGAAGCCGGTGCCCACCACCTTGAAGTCGCCGATCACGCGGCCGGCCTCGTAGCGGT
AGCTGAAGCTCACGTGCAGCACGCCGCCGTCCTCGTACTTCTCGATGCGGGTGTTGGTGTAGCCGCCGTT
GTTGATGGCGTGCAGGAAGGGGTTCTCGTAGCCGCTGGGGTAGGTGCCGAAGTGGTAGAAGCCGTAGCCC
ATCACGTGGCTCAGCAGGTAGGGGCTGAAGGTCAGGGCGCCTTTGGTGCTCTT
Features (pLannotate 1.2.2; 18 found; start..end, strand, type, name):
    133..159     -  CDS            3xHA (fragment): three tandem HA epitope tags
    175..199     -  CDS            3xFLAG (fragment): three tandem FLAG® epitope tags
    206..267     -  misc_feature   MCS (fragment): multiple cloning site
    290..493     -  promoter       CMV promoter: human cytomegalovirus (CMV) immediate early promoter
    494..797     -  enhancer       CMV enhancer: human cytomegalovirus immediate early enhancer
    972..1560    -  rep_origin     ori: high-copy-number ColE1/pMB1/pBR322/pUC origin of replication
   1782..1798    +  polyA_signal   bGH poly(A) signal (fragment): bovine growth hormone polyadenylation signal
   1889..1936    -  polyA_signal   HSV TK poly(A) signal: herpes simplex virus thymidine kinase polyadenylation signal (Cole and Stacy, 1985)
   1995..2147    -  CDS            ble (fragment): BLE_KLEPN - Experimental evidence at protein level: Swiss-Prot protein existence level 1. Binding protein with a strong affinity to the bleomycin family of antibiotics. Binds to CL990; an antimitotic-antibiotic compound. From Klebsiella pneumoniae.
   2168..2962    -  CDS            NeoR/KanR: aminoglycoside phosphotransferase from Tn5; aph(3')-II (or nptII); confers resistance to neomycin, kanamycin, and G418 (Geneticin®)
   2997..3354    -  promoter       SV40 promoter: SV40 enhancer and early promoter
   3356..3460    -  promoter       AmpR promoter: bla
   3487..3915    +  rep_origin     f1 ori (sequence partly withheld): f1 bacteriophage origin of replication; arrow indicates direction of (+) strand synthesis
   3949..4070    -  polyA_signal   SV40 poly(A) signal: SV40 polyadenylation signal
   4093..4176    -  CDS            large T antigen (fragment): large T antigen from SV40 (simian virus 40)
   4197..5846    -  CDS            LUCI_PHOPY: Experimental evidence at protein level: Swiss-Prot protein existence level 1. Produces green light with a wavelength of 562 nm. From Photinus pyralis (Common eastern firefly) (Lampyris pyralis).
   5913..6032    -  CDS            d1EGFP (fragment): EGFP destabilized by fusion to a mutated version of residues 422-461 of mouse ornithine decarboxylase, giving an in vivo half-life of ~1 hour mammalian codon-optimized
   6048..111     -  CDS            ppluGFP2 (across the origin): ppluGFP2 is a basic (constitutively fluorescent) green fluorescent protein published in 2004, derived from Pontellina plumata.
