[The description below was written by a language model from this plasmid's Addgene catalogue record and pLannotate feature annotations shown in this document.]
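Description:
pAN007 is a mammalian expression reporter plasmid built on the pEGFP-N1 backbone. It is propagated in E. coli through a high-copy ColE1/pUC-type origin and selected with kanamycin. The NeoR/KanR aminoglycoside phosphotransferase gene is driven by a tandem bacterial (AmpR-type) promoter and SV40 early promoter and terminated by the HSV TK polyadenylation signal, so the same marker can also give G418 resistance in mammalian cells. An f1 origin is also present, and a short ble fragment lies downstream of the marker.

The payload is a single transcription unit under the human CMV immediate-early enhancer and promoter. Reading downstream from the promoter, the feature table shows a residual multiple cloning site, then short FLAG and HA epitope segments, then the coding sequence for ppluGFP2, a green fluorescent protein from the copepod Pontellina plumata. This is followed by a fragment matching the ornithine decarboxylase PEST degron found in destabilized GFPs. According to the catalogue entry, a stop codon sits between the epitope tag and the GFP sequence, so translation terminates before GFP is made. A full firefly luciferase coding sequence follows the GFP-PEST region, separated by a short unannotated gap. The record does not state how luciferase is linked to or expressed relative to GFP. A short fragment matching SV40 large T antigen and the SV40 poly(A) signal lie at the end of the unit.

The associated publication concerns repair of CRISPR-guided RNA breaks and site-specific RNA excision in human cells. This suggests the construct serves as a gain-of-signal reporter in which removal of the stop-containing segment from the transcript would restore expression of tagged GFP, although the record does not spell out this use.
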