Addgene plasmid #220048: pAN007
Purpose: Reporter plasmid that encodes for the GFP fused to an N-terminal flag-HA epitope. A stop codon is inserted between the epitope tag and the gfp sequence to terminate GFP translation.
Depositing lab: Blake Wiedenheft. Depositing organization: Montana State University. Publication: Repair of CRISPR-guided RNA breaks enables site-specific RNA excision in human cells. Nemudraia A, Nemudryi A, Wiedenheft B. Science. 2024 Apr 25:eadk5518. doi: 10.1126/science.adk5518. PubMed 38662916.
Backbone
  Vector backbone: pEGFP-N1
  Vector type: Mammalian Expression
Growth in bacteria
  Bacterial resistance: Kanamycin, 50 μg/mL
  Growth temperature: 37°C
  Growth strain: NEB Stable
  Copy number: Unknown
Gene/Insert
  Gene/Insert name: flag-HA-stop-GFP (alt names: ppluGFP2-pest; firefly luciferase)
  Species: Synthetic
  Cloning method: Restriction Enzyme; 5′ cloning site Unknown (unknown if destroyed)
Terms and licenses: Academic/Nonprofit Terms; Industry Terms: Not Available to Industry
How to cite: pAN007 was a gift from Blake Wiedenheft (Addgene plasmid # 220048 ; http://n2t.net/addgene:220048 ; RRID:Addgene_220048)
